Addgene plasmid #36248: pRRL MND WASp
Depositing lab: David Rawlings. Depositing organization: Seattle Children's Hospital and Research Institute. Publication: Ubiquitous high-level gene expression in hematopoietic lineages provides effective lentiviral gene therapy of murine Wiskott-Aldrich Syndrome. Astrakhan A, Sather BD, Ryu BY, Khim S, Singh S, Humblet-Baron S, Ochs HD, Miao CH, Rawlings DJ. Blood. 2012 Mar 19. 10.1182/blood-2011-03-340711 PubMed 22431569.
Backbone
  Vector backbone: pRRLSIN.cppt.PGK-GFP.WPRE Addgene 12252
  Backbone manufacturer: Didier Trono
  Backbone size w/o insert (bp): 6857
  Total vector size (bp): 8134
  Modifications to backbone: PGK GFP removed (EcoRV and BamHI)and replaced with a multiple cloning site for addition of promoter CDS cassettes
  Vector type: Lentiviral
Growth in bacteria
  Bacterial resistance: Ampicillin, 100 μg/mL
  Growth temperature: 37°C
  Growth strain: Stbl3
  Copy number: Low Copy
Gene/Insert
  Gene/Insert name: WASp (alt name: Wiskott-Aldrich Syndrome Protein)
  Species: H. sapiens (human)
  Insert size (bp): 1509
  Entrez Gene: WAS (a.k.a. IMD2, SCNX, THC, THC1, WASP, WASPA)
  Promoter: MND
  Cloning method: Restriction Enzyme; 5′ cloning site BamHI (not destroyed); 3′ cloning site SpeI (not destroyed)
  Sequencing primers: 5′ gatcacgagactagcctcgag; 3′ caacgggccacaactcctc
Resource information
  A portion of this plasmid was derived from a plasmid made by: Backbone is from Addgene plasmid 12252 (Didier Trono)
Terms and licenses: Academic/Nonprofit Terms; Industry Terms: Not Available to Industry
How to cite: pRRL MND WASp was a gift from David Rawlings (Addgene plasmid # 36248 ; http://n2t.net/addgene:36248 ; RRID:Addgene_36248)
