[The description below was written by a language model from this plasmid's Addgene catalogue record and pLannotate feature annotations shown in this document.]
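Description:
pRRL MND WASp is a third-generation, self-inactivating HIV-1 lentiviral transfer vector built on the pRRLSIN.cppt.PGK-GFP.WPRE backbone, from which the PGK-GFP cassette was removed and replaced with a multiple cloning site for promoter–coding sequence cassettes. The 8,134 bp plasmid is propagated in E. coli using a ColE1/pUC-type origin with ampicillin selection (AmpR). The catalogue lists it as low copy and grown in a recombination-deficient strain, which is usual for LTR-containing plasmids. An f1 origin, an SV40 origin and remnants of lac and T7/T3 promoter elements are also carried over from the backbone.

The viral genome is transcribed in packaging cells from a chimeric RSV promoter fused to a truncated 5' LTR, making genomic RNA production Tat-independent. It is followed by the Ψ packaging signal with a gag fragment, the Rev response element for nuclear export of unspliced RNA, and the cPPT/CTS that aids nuclear import in target cells. The internal expression cassette uses the MND promoter, annotated here as a Moloney murine leukemia virus LTR-derived fragment, to drive the human WAS coding sequence (about 1.5 kb), cloned between BamHI and SpeI sites. WAS encodes the Wiskott-Aldrich syndrome protein, a Rho-GTPase effector that regulates Arp2/3-dependent actin polymerization. No tag or reporter is annotated. A WPRE downstream enhances transcript expression, and the ΔU3 3' LTR silences the viral LTR promoter activity after integration, leaving MND as the active promoter; an SV40 poly(A) signal lies beyond the LTR.

According to the associated publication, the vector was developed for strong, ubiquitous WASp expression across hematopoietic lineages in lentiviral gene therapy studies of murine Wiskott-Aldrich syndrome.
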