Features (pLannotate 1.2.2; 28 found; start..end, strand, type, name):
      8..229     +  promoter       RSV promoter: Rous sarcoma virus enhancer/promoter
    236..416     +  LTR            5' LTR (truncated): truncated 5' long terminal repeat (LTR) from HIV-1
    460..585     +  misc_feature   HIV-1 Ψ: packaging signal of human immunodeficiency virus type 1
    569..932     +  CDS            HIV-1 gag (fragment): gag protein from human immunodeficiency virus 1; gag
   1027..1363    +  ncRNA          RRE: Accession: RF00036 - HIV Rev response element
   1688..1788    +  CDS            Rev (fragment): human immunodeficiency virus 1 (HIV-1) Rev protein; rev; enhances nuclear export of unspliced and incompletely spliced viral mRNAs
   1807..1924    +  misc_feature   cPPT/CTS: central polypurine tract and central termination sequence of HIV-1
   1944..1967    -  misc_feature   MCS (fragment): pBluescript multiple cloning site
   2016..2308    +  LTR            LTR (fragment): long terminal repeat from Moloney murine leukemia virus
   2307..2323    +  promoter       minimal CMV promoter (fragment): human cytomegalovirus (CMV) immediate early promoter
   2405..2427    +  misc_feature   MCS (fragment): pBluescript multiple cloning site
   2456..3961    +  CDS            WAS: WASP_HUMAN - Also known as IMD2. Experimental evidence at protein level: Swiss-Prot protein existence level 1. Effector protein for Rho-type GTPases that regulates actin filament reorganization via its interaction with the Arp2/3 complex (PubMed:12235133, PubMed:12769847, PubMed:16275905). Important for efficient actin polymerization (PubMed:8625410, PubMed:12235133, PubMed:16275905). Possible regulator of lymphocyte and platelet function (PubMed:9405671). Mediates actin filament reorganization and the formation of actin pedestals upon infection by pathogenic bacteria (PubMed:18650809). In add
   3988..4576    +  misc_feature   WPRE: woodchuck hepatitis virus posttranscriptional regulatory element
   4593..4661    +  CDS            nef (fragment): NEF_HV1Z2 - Experimental evidence at protein level: Swiss-Prot protein existence level 1. Extracellular Nef protein targets CD4(+) T-lymphocytes for apoptosis by interacting with CXCR4 surface receptors. From Human immunodeficiency virus type 1 group M subtype D (isolate Z2/CDC-Z34) (HIV-1).
   4663..4896    +  LTR            3' LTR (ΔU3): self-inactivating 3' long terminal repeat (LTR) from HIV-1
   4968..5089    +  polyA_signal   SV40 poly(A) signal: SV40 polyadenylation signal
   5108..5243    +  rep_origin     SV40 ori: SV40 origin of replication
   5276..5294    -  promoter       T7 promoter: promoter for bacteriophage T7 RNA polymerase
   5302..5457    +  CDS            lacZα (fragment): LacZα fragment of β-galactosidase; lacZ fragment
   5465..5920    +  rep_origin     f1 ori (sequence partly withheld): f1 bacteriophage origin of replication; arrow indicates direction of (+) strand synthesis
   5949..6053    +  promoter       AmpR promoter: bla
   6054..6914    +  CDS            AmpR: β-lactamase; bla; confers resistance to ampicillin, carbenicillin, and related antibiotics
   7085..7673    +  rep_origin     ori: high-copy-number ColE1/pMB1/pBR322/pUC origin of replication
   7856..7948    +  CDS            lacI (fragment): lac repressor; lacI; The lac repressor binds to the lac operator to inhibit transcription in E. coli. This inhibition can be relieved by adding lactose or isopropyl-β-D-thiogalactopyranoside (IPTG).
   7961..7982    +  protein_bind   CAP binding site: CAP binding activates transcription in the presence of cAMP. E. coli catabolite activator protein
   7997..8027    +  promoter       lac promoter: promoter for the E. coli lac operon
   8035..8051    +  protein_bind   lac operator: The lac repressor binds to the lac operator to inhibit transcription in E. coli. This inhibition can be relieved by adding lactose or isopropyl-β-D-thiogalactopyranoside (IPTG). lac repressor encoded by lacI
   8096..8114    +  promoter       T3 promoter: promoter for bacteriophage T3 RNA polymerase
>Addgene plasmid #36248 | pRRL MND WASp | depositor full sequence | sequence record 45127 | pRRL MND WASp sequence 8134 bps
AGCTTAATGTAGTCTTATGCAATACTCTTGTAGTCTTGCAACATGGTAACGATGAGTTAGCAACATGCCT
TACAAGGAGAGAAAAAGCACCGTGCATGCCGATTGGTGGAAGTAAGGTGGTACGATCGTGCCTTATTAGG
AAGGCAACAGACGGGTCTGACATGGATTGGACGAACCACTGAATTGCCGCATTGCAGAGATATTGTATTT
AAGTGCCTAGCTCGATACAATAAACGGGTCTCTCTGGTTAGACCAGATCTGAGCCTGGGAGCTCTCTGGC
TAACTAGGGAACCCACTGCTTAAGCCTCAATAAAGCTTGCCTTGAGTGCTTCAAGTAGTGTGTGCCCGTC
TGTTGTGTGACTCTGGTAACTAGAGATCCCTCAGACCCTTTTAGTCAGTGTGGAAAATCTCTAGCAGTGG
CGCCCGAACAGGGACCTGAAAGCGAAAGGGAAACCAGAGCTCTCTCGACGCAGGACTCGGCTTGCTGAAG
CGCGCACGGCAAGAGGCGAGGGGCGGCGACTGGTGAGTACGCCAAAAATTTTGACTAGCGGAGGCTAGAA
GGAGAGAGATGGGTGCGAGAGCGTCAGTATTAAGCGGGGGAGAATTAGATCGCGATGGGAAAAAATTCGG
TTAAGGCCAGGGGGAAAGAAAAAATATAAATTAAAACATATAGTATGGGCAAGCAGGGAGCTAGAACGAT
TCGCAGTTAATCCTGGCCTGTTAGAAACATCAGAAGGCTGTAGACAAATACTGGGACAGCTACAACCATC
CCTTCAGACAGGATCAGAAGAACTTAGATCATTATATAATACAGTAGCAACCCTCTATTGTGTGCATCAA
AGGATAGAGATAAAAGACACCAAGGAAGCTTTAGACAAGATAGAGGAAGAGCAAAACAAAAGTAAGACCA
CCGCACAGCAAGCGGCCGCTGATCTTCAGACCTGGAGGAGGAGATATGAGGGACAATTGGAGAAGTGAAT
TATATAAATATAAAGTAGTAAAAATTGAACCATTAGGAGTAGCACCCACCAAGGCAAAGAGAAGAGTGGT
GCAGAGAGAAAAAAGAGCAGTGGGAATAGGAGCTTTGTTCCTTGGGTTCTTGGGAGCAGCAGGAAGCACT
ATGGGCGCAGCCTCAATGACGCTGACGGTACAGGCCAGACAATTATTGTCTGGTATAGTGCAGCAGCAGA
ACAATTTGCTGAGGGCTATTGAGGCGCAACAGCATCTGTTGCAACTCACAGTCTGGGGCATCAAGCAGCT
CCAGGCAAGAATCCTGGCTGTGGAAAGATACCTAAAGGATCAACAGCTCCTGGGGATTTGGGGTTGCTCT
GGAAAACTCATTTGCACCACTGCTGTGCCTTGGAATGCTAGTTGGAGTAATAAATCTCTGGAACAGATTT
GGAATCACACGACCTGGATGGAGTGGGACAGAGAAATTAACAATTACACAAGCTTAATACACTCCTTAAT
TGAAGAATCGCAAAACCAGCAAGAAAAGAATGAACAAGAATTATTGGAATTAGATAAATGGGCAAGTTTG
TGGAATTGGTTTAACATAACAAATTGGCTGTGGTATATAAAATTATTCATAATGATAGTAGGAGGCTTGG
TAGGTTTAAGAATAGTTTTTGCTGTACTTTCTATAGTGAATAGAGTTAGGCAGGGATATTCACCATTATC
GTTTCAGACCCACCTCCCAACCCCGAGGGGACCCGACAGGCCCGAAGGAATAGAAGAAGAAGGTGGAGAG
AGAGACAGAGACAGATCCATTCGATTAGTGAACGGATCTCGACGGTATCGGTTAACTTTTAAAAGAAAAG
GGGGGATTGGGGGGTACAGTGCAGGGGAAAGAATAGTAGACATAATAGCAACAGACATACAAACTAAAGA
ATTACAAAAACAAATTACAAAAATTCAAAATTTTATCGATCACGAGACTAGCCTCGAGAAGCTTGATATC
GAATTCCCACGGGGTTGGACGCGTCTTAATTAAGGATCCGAACAGAGAGACAGCAGAATATGGGCCAAAC
AGGATATCTGTGGTAAGCAGTTCCTGCCCCGCTCAGGGCCAAGAACAGTTGGAACAGCAGAATATGGGCC
AAACAGGATATCTGTGGTAAGCAGTTCCTGCCCCGCTCAGGGCCAAGAACAGATGGTCCCCAGATGCGGT
CCCGCCCTCAGCAGTTTCTAGAGAACCATCAGATGTTTCCAGGGTGCCCCAAGGACCTGAAATGACCCTG
TGCCTTATTTGAACTAACCAATCAGTTCGCTTCTCGCTTCTGTTCGCGCGCTTCTGCTCCCCGAGCTCTA
TATAAGCAGAGCTCGTTTAGTGAACCGTCAGATCGCCTGGAGACGCCATCCACGCTGTTTTGACCTCCAT
AGAAGACACCGACTCTAGAGGATCGATCCCCCGGGCTGCAGGAATTCAAGCGAGAAGACAAGGGCAGAAA
GCACCATGAGTGGGGGCCCAATGGGAGGAAGGCCCGGGGGCCGAGGAGCACCAGCGGTTCAGCAGAACAT
ACCCTCCACCCTCCTCCAGGACCACGAGAACCAGCGACTCTTTGAGATGCTTGGACGAAAATGCTTGACG
CTGGCCACTGCAGTTGTTCAGCTGTACCTGGCGCTGCCCCCTGGAGCTGAGCACTGGACCAAGGAGCATT
GTGGGGCTGTGTGCTTCGTGAAGGATAACCCCCAGAAGTCCTACTTCATCCGCCTTTACGGCCTTCAGGC
TGGTCGGCTGCTCTGGGAACAGGAGCTGTACTCACAGCTTGTCTACTCCACCCCCACCCCCTTCTTCCAC
ACCTTCGCTGGAGATGACTGCCAAGCGGGGCTGAACTTTGCAGACGAGGACGAGGCCCAGGCCTTCCGGG
CCCTCGTGCAGGAGAAGATACAAAAAAGGAATCAGAGGCAAAGTGGAGACAGACGCCAGCTACCCCCACC
ACCAACACCAGCCAATGAAGAGAGAAGAGGAGGGCTCCCACCCCTGCCCCTGCATCCAGGTGGAGACCAA
GGAGGCCCTCCAGTGGGTCCGCTCTCCCTGGGGCTGGCGACAGTGGACATCCAGAACCCTGACATCACGA
GTTCACGATACCGTGGGCTCCCAGCACCTGGACCTAGCCCAGCTGATAAGAAACGCTCAGGGAAGAAGAA
GATCAGCAAAGCTGATATTGGTGCACCCAGTGGATTCAAGCATGTCAGCCACGTGGGGTGGGACCCCCAG
AATGGATTTGACGTGAACAACCTCGACCCAGATCTGCGGAGTCTGTTCTCCAGGGCAGGAATCAGCGAGG
CCCAGCTCACCGACGCCGAGACCTCTAAACTTATCTACGACTTCATTGAGGACCAGGGTGGGCTGGAGGC
TGTGCGGCAGGAGATGAGGCGCCAGGAGCCACTTCCGCCGCCCCCACCGCCATCTCGAGGAGGGAACCAG
CTCCCCCGGCCCCCTATTGTGGGGGGTAACAAGGGTCGTTCTGGTCCACTGCCCCCTGTACCTTTGGGGA
TTGCCCCACCCCCACCAACACCCCGGGGACCCCCACCCCCAGGCCGAGGGGGCCCTCCACCACCACCCCC
TCCAGCTACTGGACGTTCTGGACCACTGCCCCCTCCACCCCCTGGAGCTGGTGGGCCACCCATGCCACCA
CCACCGCCACCACCGCCACCGCCGCCCAGCTCCGGGAATGGACCAGCCCCTCCCCCACTCCCTCCTGCTC
TGGTGCCTGCCGGGGGCCTGGCCCCTGGTGGGGGTCGGGGAGCGCTTTTGGATCAAATCCGGCAGGGAAT
TCAGCTGAACAAGACCCCTGGGGCCCCAGAGAGCTCAGCGCTGCAGCCACCACCTCAGAGCTCAGAGGGA
CTGGTGGGGGCCCTGATGCACGTGATGCAGAAGAGAAGCAGAGCCATCCACTCCTCCGACGAAGGGGAGG
ACCAGGCTGGCGATGAAGATGAAGATGATGAATGGGATGACTGAGTGGCTGAGTTACTAGTGTCGACAAT
CAACCTCTGGATTACAAAATTTGTGAAAGATTGACTGGTATTCTTAACTATGTTGCTCCTTTTACGCTAT
GTGGATACGCTGCTTTAATGCCTTTGTATCATGCTATTGCTTCCCGTATGGCTTTCATTTTCTCCTCCTT
GTATAAATCCTGGTTGCTGTCTCTTTATGAGGAGTTGTGGCCCGTTGTCAGGCAACGTGGCGTGGTGTGC
ACTGTGTTTGCTGACGCAACCCCCACTGGTTGGGGCATTGCCACCACCTGTCAGCTCCTTTCCGGGACTT
TCGCTTTCCCCCTCCCTATTGCCACGGCGGAACTCATCGCCGCCTGCCTTGCCCGCTGCTGGACAGGGGC
TCGGCTGTTGGGCACTGACAATTCCGTGGTGTTGTCGGGGAAGCTGACGTCCTTTCCATGGCTGCTCGCC
TGTGTTGCCACCTGGATTCTGCGCGGGACGTCCTTCTGCTACGTCCCTTCGGCCCTCAATCCAGCGGACC
TTCCTTCCCGCGGCCTGCTGCCGGCTCTGCGGCCTCTTCCGCGTCTTCGCCTTCGCCCTCAGACGAGTCG
GATCTCCCTTTGGGCCGCCTCCCCGCCTGGAATTCGAGCTCGGTACCTTTAAGACCAATGACTTACAAGG
CAGCTGTAGATCTTAGCCACTTTTTAAAAGAAAAGGGGGGACTGGAAGGGCTAATTCACTCCCAACGAAG
ACAAGATCTGCTTTTTGCTTGTACTGGGTCTCTCTGGTTAGACCAGATCTGAGCCTGGGAGCTCTCTGGC
TAACTAGGGAACCCACTGCTTAAGCCTCAATAAAGCTTGCCTTGAGTGCTTCAAGTAGTGTGTGCCCGTC
TGTTGTGTGACTCTGGTAACTAGAGATCCCTCAGACCCTTTTAGTCAGTGTGGAAAATCTCTAGCAGTAG
TAGTTCATGTCATCTTATTATTCAGTATTTATAACTTGCAAAGAAATGAATATCAGAGAGTGAGAGGAAC
TTGTTTATTGCAGCTTATAATGGTTACAAATAAAGCAATAGCATCACAAATTTCACAAATAAAGCATTTT
TTTCACTGCATTCTAGTTGTGGTTTGTCCAAACTCATCAATGTATCTTATCATGTCTGGCTCTAGCTATC
CCGCCCCTAACTCCGCCCAGTTCCGCCCATTCTCCGCCCCATGGCTGACTAATTTTTTTTATTTATGCAG
AGGCCGAGGCCGCCTCGGCCTCTGAGCTATTCCAGAAGTAGTGAGGAGGCTTTTTTGGAGGCCTAGGCTT
TTGCGTCGAGACGTACCCAATTCGCCCTATAGTGAGTCGTATTACGCGCGCTCACTGGCCGTCGTTTTAC
AACGTCGTGACTGGGAAAACCCTGGCGTTACCCAACTTAATCGCCTTGCAGCACATCCCCCTTTCGCCAG
CTGGCGTAATAGCGAAGAGGCCCGCACCGATCGCCCTTCCCAACAGTTGCGCAGCCTGAATGGCGAATGG
CGCG
[124 nt withheld, positions 5465-5588]
C
[91 nt withheld, positions 5590-5680]
A
[49 nt withheld, positions 5682-5730]
CCTTTGACGTTGGAGTCCACGTTCTTT
[37 nt withheld, positions 5758-5794]
ACCCTATCTCGGTCTATTCTTTTGATTTATAAGGGATTTTGCCGATTTCGGCCTATTGGTTAAAAAATGA
GCTGATTTAACAAAAATTTAACGCGAATTTTAACAAAATATTAACGTTTACAATTTCCCAGGTGGCACTT
TTCGGGGAAATGTGCGCGGAACCCCTATTTGTTTATTTTTCTAAATACATTCAAATATGTATCCGCTCAT
GAGACAATAACCCTGATAAATGCTTCAATAATATTGAAAAAGGAAGAGTATGAGTATTCAACATTTCCGT
GTCGCCCTTATTCCCTTTTTTGCGGCATTTTGCCTTCCTGTTTTTGCTCACCCAGAAACGCTGGTGAAAG
TAAAAGATGCTGAAGATCAGTTGGGTGCACGAGTGGGTTACATCGAACTGGATCTCAACAGCGGTAAGAT
CCTTGAGAGTTTTCGCCCCGAAGAACGTTTTCCAATGATGAGCACTTTTAAAGTTCTGCTATGTGGCGCG
GTATTATCCCGTATTGACGCCGGGCAAGAGCAACTCGGTCGCCGCATACACTATTCTCAGAATGACTTGG
TTGAGTACTCACCAGTCACAGAAAAGCATCTTACGGATGGCATGACAGTAAGAGAATTATGCAGTGCTGC
CATAACCATGAGTGATAACACTGCGGCCAACTTACTTCTGACAACGATCGGAGGACCGAAGGAGCTAACC
GCTTTTTTGCACAACATGGGGGATCATGTAACTCGCCTTGATCGTTGGGAACCGGAGCTGAATGAAGCCA
TACCAAACGACGAGCGTGACACCACGATGCCTGTAGCAATGGCAACAACGTTGCGCAAACTATTAACTGG
CGAACTACTTACTCTAGCTTCCCGGCAACAATTAATAGACTGGATGGAGGCGGATAAAGTTGCAGGACCA
CTTCTGCGCTCGGCCCTTCCGGCTGGCTGGTTTATTGCTGATAAATCTGGAGCCGGTGAGCGTGGGTCTC
GCGGTATCATTGCAGCACTGGGGCCAGATGGTAAGCCCTCCCGTATCGTAGTTATCTACACGACGGGGAG
TCAGGCAACTATGGATGAACGAAATAGACAGATCGCTGAGATAGGTGCCTCACTGATTAAGCATTGGTAA
CTGTCAGACCAAGTTTACTCATATATACTTTAGATTGATTTAAAACTTCATTTTTAATTTAAAAGGATCT
AGGTGAAGATCCTTTTTGATAATCTCATGACCAAAATCCCTTAACGTGAGTTTTCGTTCCACTGAGCGTC
AGACCCCGTAGAAAAGATCAAAGGATCTTCTTGAGATCCTTTTTTTCTGCGCGTAATCTGCTGCTTGCAA
ACAAAAAAACCACCGCTACCAGCGGTGGTTTGTTTGCCGGATCAAGAGCTACCAACTCTTTTTCCGAAGG
TAACTGGCTTCAGCAGAGCGCAGATACCAAATACTGTCCTTCTAGTGTAGCCGTAGTTAGGCCACCACTT
CAAGAACTCTGTAGCACCGCCTACATACCTCGCTCTGCTAATCCTGTTACCAGTGGCTGCTGCCAGTGGC
GATAAGTCGTGTCTTACCGGGTTGGACTCAAGACGATAGTTACCGGATAAGGCGCAGCGGTCGGGCTGAA
CGGGGGGTTCGTGCACACAGCCCAGCTTGGAGCGAACGACCTACACCGAACTGAGATACCTACAGCGTGA
GCTATGAGAAAGCGCCACGCTTCCCGAAGGGAGAAAGGCGGACAGGTATCCGGTAAGCGGCAGGGTCGGA
ACAGGAGAGCGCACGAGGGAGCTTCCAGGGGGAAACGCCTGGTATCTTTATAGTCCTGTCGGGTTTCGCC
ACCTCTGACTTGAGCGTCGATTTTTGTGATGCTCGTCAGGGGGGCGGAGCCTATGGAAAAACGCCAGCAA
CGCGGCCTTTTTACGGTTCCTGGCCTTTTGCTGGCCTTTTGCTCACATGTTCTTTCCTGCGTTATCCCCT
GATTCTGTGGATAACCGTATTACCGCCTTTGAGTGAGCTGATACCGCTCGCCGCAGCCGAACGACCGAGC
GCAGCGAGTCAGTGAGCGAGGAAGCGGAAGAGCGCCCAATACGCAAACCGCCTCTCCCCGCGCGTTGGCC
GATTCATTAATGCAGCTGGCACGACAGGTTTCCCGACTGGAAAGCGGGCAGTGAGCGCAACGCAATTAAT
GTGAGTTAGCTCACTCATTAGGCACCCCAGGCTTTACACTTTATGCTTCCGGCTCGTATGTTGTGTGGAA
TTGTGAGCGGATAACAATTTCACACAGGAAACAGCTATGACCATGATTACGCCAAGCGCGCAATTAACCC
TCACTAAAGGGAACAAAAGCTGGAGCTGCA
