>Addgene plasmid #36248 | pRRL MND WASp | addgene partial sequence | sequence record 46887 | LNCX 5'-AGCTCGTTTAGTGAACCGTCAGATC-3'
ACCGACTCTAGAGGATCGATCCCCCGGGCTGCAGGAATTCAAGCGAGAAGACAAGGGCAGAAAGCACCAT
GAGTGGGGGCCCAATGGGAGGAAGGCCCGGGGGCCGAGGAGCACCAGCGGTTCAGCAGAACATACCCTCC
ACCCTCCTCCAGGACCACGAGAACCAGCGACTCTTTGAGATGCTTGGACGAAAATGCTTGACGCTGGCCA
CTGCAGTTGTTCAGCTGTACCTGGCGCTGCCCCCTGGAGCTGAGCACTGGACCAAGGAGCATTGTGGGGC
TGTGTGCTTCGTGAAGGATAACCCCCAGAAGTCCTACTTCATCCGCCTTTACGGCCTTCAGGCTGGTCGG
CTGCTCTGGGAACAGGAGCTGTACTCACAGCTTGTCTACTCCACCCCCACCCCCTTCTTCCACACCTTCG
CTGGAGATGACTGCCAAGCGGGGCTGAACTTTGCAGACGAGGACGAGGCCCAGGCCTTCCGGGCCCTCGT
GCAGGAGAAGATACAAAAAAGGAATCAGAGGCAAAGTGGAGACAGACGCCAGCTACCCCCACCACCAACA
CCAGCCAATGAAGAGAGAAGAGGAGGGCTCCCACCCCTGCCCCTGCATCCAGGTGGAGACCAAGGAGGCC
CTCCAGTGGGTCCGCTCTCCCTGGGGCTGG
